Addgene plasmid #62762: mEmerald-MyosinVIIA-C-14
Purpose: Localization: Cytoskeleton, C1 Cloning Vector, Excitation:487, Emission:509
Depositing lab: Michael Davidson. Depositing organization: Florida State University, Tallahassee.
Backbone
  Vector backbone: C1 Cloning Vector
  Vector type: Mammalian Expression
  Selectable markers: Neomycin (select with G418)
Growth in bacteria
  Bacterial resistance: Kanamycin, 50 μg/mL
  Growth temperature: 37°C
  Growth strain: DH5alpha
  Copy number: High Copy
Gene/Insert
  Gene/Insert name: MyosinVIIA
  Species: M. musculus (mouse)
  Mutation: none
  Promoter: CMV
  Tag / fusion protein: mEmerald (N terminal on backbone)
  Cloning method: Unknown
  Sequencing primers: 5′ CMV-F; 3′ SV40pA-R
Terms and licenses: Academic/Nonprofit Terms; Industry Terms
How to cite: mEmerald-MyosinVIIA-C-14 was a gift from Michael Davidson (Addgene plasmid # 62762 ; http://n2t.net/addgene:62762 ; RRID:Addgene_62762)
