[The description below was written by a language model from this plasmid's Addgene catalogue record.]
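Description:
mEmerald-MyosinVIIA-C-14 is a mammalian expression plasmid built on a C1-type fluorescent protein cloning vector, designed to produce mouse myosin VIIA fused to the green fluorescent protein mEmerald. The plasmid is propagated in E. coli as a high-copy construct under kanamycin selection, and it carries a neomycin resistance marker that allows G418 selection of transfected mammalian cells, for example when establishing stable lines. The record does not name the origin of replication or list individual backbone features, and no feature table is provided.

Expression of the fusion is driven by the CMV promoter, a strong constitutive promoter in most mammalian cell types. The use of an SV40 polyA reverse sequencing primer suggests an SV40 polyadenylation signal lies downstream of the insert. In the C1 arrangement the fluorescent protein sits upstream of the cloning site, so mEmerald is attached to the N-terminus of myosin VIIA, leaving the C-terminal end of the motor protein free. The "14" in the name probably refers to the linker length between the two parts, but the record does not say so. The insert is recorded as carrying no mutations, and the cloning method is unknown.

mEmerald is a bright monomeric GFP derivative, listed here with excitation at 487 nm and emission at 509 nm, compatible with standard green filter sets. Myosin VIIA is an unconventional actin-based motor protein, and the construct is catalogued as a cytoskeleton localization marker. It is suited to fluorescence imaging of the distribution and dynamics of myosin VIIA in transfected mammalian cells.
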