>Addgene plasmid #62762 | mEmerald-MyosinVIIA-C-14 | addgene partial sequence | sequence record 132293 | EGFP-C 5'-CATGGTCCTGCTGGAGTTCGTG-3'
AGTCCGGAAGTGCTGGGAGCGCAAGCGGAAGCGGAGGCTCCGGTGACCTGAAGTCAGGCCAGGAGTTTGA
TGTGCCCATCGGGGCCGTGGTGAAGCTCTGCGACTCGGGCCAGATCCAGGTGGTGGATGATGAAGACAAT
GAACACTGGATATCCCCTCAGAATGCCACGCACATCAAGCCAATGCACCCCACATCGGTGCACGGCGTGG
AGGACATGATCCGCCTGGGGGATCTCAACGAGGCAGGCATCCTTCGAAACCTTCTCATTCGCTACCGGGA
CCACCTCATCTATACGTACACAGGTTCCATCCTGGTGGCCGTGAACCCCTACCAGCTGCTCTCCATCTAC
TCGCCAGAGCACATCCGCCAGTACACCAACAAGAAGATAGGGGAGATGCCCCCCCACATCTTCGCCATTG
CTGACAACTGCTACTTCAACATGAAACGCAACAACCGGGACCAGTGCTGTATTATCAGCGGGGAGTCGGG
AGCTGGCAAGACAGAGAGCACAAAGTTGATCCTGCAGTTCCTGGCAGCCATCAGTGGACAGCACTCATGG
ATCGAGCAGCAGGTGCTGGAGGCCACCCCGATCCTGGAAGCATTTGGGAACGCCAAGACCATCCGCAACG
ACAACTCTAGCCGCTTTGGCAAGTACATTGACATCCACTTTAACAAGCGTGGTGCCATCGAGGGCGCCAA
AATAGAGCAATACCTGCTGGAGAAGTCACGTGTCTGCCGCCAGGCCCCTGACGAGAGGAACTATCACGTG
TTCTACTGTATGCTGGAGG
